>Addgene plasmid #179837 | AAVS1-PuroR Xlone eGFP | addgene full sequence | sequence record 354927 | Addgene NGS Result
GTAAAACGACGGCCAGTGAATTGTAATACGACTCACTATAGGGCGAATTGAATTTAGCGGCCGCGAATTC
GCCCTTAGAGCAGAGCCAGGAACCCCTGTAGGGAAGGGGCAGGAGAGCCAGGGGCATGAGATGGTGGACG
AGGAAGGGGGACAGGGAAGCCTGAGCGCCTCTCCTGGGCTTGCCAAGGACTCAAACCCAGAAGCCCAGAG
CAGGGCCTTAGGGAAGCGGGACCCTGCTCTGGGCGGAGGAATATGTCCCAGATAGCACTGGGGACTCTTT
AAGGAAAGAAGGATGGAGAAAGAGAAAGGGAGTAGAGGCGGCCACGACCTGGTGAACACCTAGGACGCAC
CATTCTCACAAAGGGAGTTTTCCACACGGACACCCCCCTCCTCACCACAGCCCTGCCAGGACGGGGCTGG
CTACTGGCCTTATCTCACAGGTAAAACTGACGCACGGAGGAACAATATAAATTGGGGACTAGAAAGGTGA
AGAGCCAAAGTTAGAACTCAGGACCAACTTATTCTGATTTTGTTTTTCCAAACTGCTTCTCCTCTTGGGA
AGTGTAAGGAAGCTGCAGCACCAGGATCAGTGAAACGCACCAGACAGCCGCGTCAGAGCAGCTCAGGTTC
TGGGAGAGGGTAGCGCAGGGTGGCCACTGAGAACCGGGCAGGTCACGCATCCCCCCCTTCCCTCCCACCC
CCTGCCAAGCTCTCCCTCCCAGGATCCTCTCTGGCTCCATCGTAAGCAAACCTTAGAGGTTCTGGCAAGG
AGAGAGATGGCTCCAGGAAATGGGGGTGTGTCACCAGATAAGGAATCTGCCTAACAGGAGGTGGGGGTTA
GACCCAATATCAGGAGACTAGGAAGGAGGAGGCCTAAGGATGGGGCTTTTCTGTCACCAATCCTGTCCCT
AGTAAAGCTTAGTACTGTCGATCCGCTGGCACGACAGGTTTCCCGACTGGAAAGCGGGCAGTGAGCGCAA
CGCAATTAATGTGAGTTAGCTCACTCATTAGGCACCCCAGGCTTTACACTTTATGCTTCCGGCTCGTATG
TTGTGTGGAATTGTGAGCGGATAACAATTTCACACAGGAAACAGCTATGACCATGATTACGCCAAGCTTG
GGCTGCAGGTCGAGGGATCTCCATAAGAGAAGAGGGACAGCTATGACTGGGAGTAGTCAGGAGAGGAGGA
AAAATCTGGCTAGTAAAACATGTAAGGAAAATTTTAGGGATGTTAAAGAAAAAAATAACACAAAACAAAA
TATAAAAAAAATCTAACCTCAAGTCAAGGCTTTTCTATGGAATAAGGAATGGACAGCAGGGGGCTGTTTC
ATATACTGATGACCTCTTTATAGCCAACCTTTGTTCATGGCAGCCAGCATATGGGCATATGTTGCCAAAC
TCTAAACCAAATACTCATTCTGATGTTTTAAATGATTTGCCCTCCCATATGTCCTTCCGAGTGAGAGACA
CAAAAAATTCCAACACACTATTGCAATGAAAATAAATTTCCTTTATTAGCCAGAAGTCAGATGCTCAAGG
GGCTTCATGATGTCCCCATAATTTTTGGCAGAGGGAAAAAGATCTCAGTGGTATTTGTGAGCCAGGGCAT
TGGCCACACCAGCCACCACCTTCTGATAGGCAGCCTGCACCTGAGGAGTGAATTCACGCGCCTGGTTACC
TACAAAATCAGAAGGACAGGGAAGGGAGCAGTGGTTCACGCCTGTAATCCCAGCAATTTGGGAGGCCAAG
GTGGGTAGATCACCTGAGATTAGGAGTTGGAGACCAGCCTGGCCAATATGGTGAAACCCCGTCTCTACCA
AAAAAACAAAAATTAGCTGAGCCTGGTCATGCATGCCTGGAATCCCAACAACTCGGGAGGCTGAGGCAGG
AGAATCGCTTGAACCCAGGAGGCGGAGATTGCAGTGAGCCAAGATTGTGCCACTGCACTCCAGCTTGGTT
CCCAATAGACCCCGCAGGCCCTACAGGTTGTCTTCCCAACTTGCCCCTTGCTCCATACCACCCCCCTCCA
CCCCATAATATTATAGAAGGACACCTAGTCAGACAAAATGATGCAACTTAATTTTATTAGGACAAGGCTG
GTGGGCACTGGAGTGGCAACTTCCAGGGCCAGGAGAGGCACTGGGGAGGGGTCACAGGGATGCCACCCGT
AGATCTCTCGAGCAGCGCTCGATGATATCGAATTCACGCGTTTACCCGGGGAGCATGTCAAGGTCAAAAT
CGTCAAGAGCGTCAGCAGGCAGCATATCAAGGTCAAAGTCGTCAAGGGCATCGGCTGGGAGCATGTCTAA
GTCAAAATCGTCAAGGGCGTCGGTCGGCCCGCCGCTTTCGCACTTTAGCTGTTTCTCCAGGCCACATATG
ATTAGTTCCAGGCCGAAAAGGAAGGCAGGTTCGGCTCCCTGCCGGTCGAACAGCTCAATTGCTTGTTTCA
GAAGTGGGGGCATAGAATCGGTGGTAGGTGTCTCTCTTTCCTCTTTTGCTACTTGATGCTCCTGTTCCTC
CAATACGCAGCCCAGTGTAAAGTGGCCCACGGCGGACAGAGCGTACAGTGCGTTCTCCAGGGAGAAGCCT
TGCTGACACAGGAACGCGAGCTGATTTTCCAGGGTTTCGTACTGTTTCTCTGTTGGGCGGGTGCCGAGAT
GCACTTTAGCCCCGTCGCGATGTGAGAGGAGAGCACAGCGGTATGACTTGGCGTTGTTCCGCAGAAAGTC
TTGCCATGACTCGCCTTCCAGGGGGCAGGAGTGGGTATGATGCCTGTCCAGCATCTCGATTGGCAGGGCA
TCGAGCAGGGCCCGCTTGTTCTTCACGTGCCAGTACAGGGTAGGCTGCTCAACTCCCAGCTTTTGAGCGA
GTTTCCTTGTCGTCAGGCCTTCGATACCGACTCCATTGAGTAATTCCAGAGCAGAGTTTATGACTTTGCT
CTTGTCCAGTCTAGACATCTTATCGTCATCGTCTTTGTAATCCATGGTGGCGGATCCCGCGTCACGACAC
CTGTGTTCTGGCGGCAAACCCGTTGCGAAAAAGAACGTTCACGGCGACTACTGCACTTATATACGGTTCT
CCCCCACCCTCGGGAAAAAGGCGGAGCCAGTACACGACATCACTTTCCCAGTTTACCCCGCGCCACCTTC
TCTAGGCACCGGTTCAATTGCCGACCCCTCCCCCCAACTTCTCGGGGACTGTGGGCGATGTGCGCTCTGC
CCACTGACGGGCACCGGAGCCACTCGAGTGGAATTATCACCTCGAGTTTACTCCCTATCAGTGATAGAGA
ACGTATGAAGAGTTTACTCCCTATCAGTGATAGAGAACGTATGCAGACTTTACTCCCTATCAGTGATAGA
GAACGTATAAGGAGTTTACTCCCTATCAGTGATAGAGAACGTATGACCAGTTTACTCCCTATCAGTGATA
GAGAACGTATCTACAGTTTACTCCCTATCAGTGATAGAGAACGTATATCCAGTTTACTCCCTATCAGTGA
TAGAGAACGTATAAGCTTTGCTTATGTAAACCAGGGCGCCTATAAAAGAGTGCTGATTTTTTGAGTAAAC
TTCAATTCCACAACACTTTTGTCTTATACCAACTTTCCGTACCACTTCCTACCCTCGTAAAGGTACCATG
GTGAGCAAGGGCGAGGAGCTGTTCACCGGGGTGGTGCCCATCCTGGTCGAGCTGGACGGCGACGTAAACG
GCCACAAGTTCAGCGTGTCCGGCGAGGGCGAGGGCGATGCCACCTACGGCAAGCTGACCCTGAAGTTCAT
CTGCACCACCGGCAAGCTGCCCGTGCCCTGGCCCACCCTCGTGACCACCCTGACCTACGGCGTGCAGTGC
TTCAGCCGCTACCCCGACCACATGAAGCAGCACGACTTCTTCAAGTCCGCCATGCCCGAAGGCTACGTCC
AGGAGCGCACCATCTTCTTCAAGGACGACGGCAACTACAAGACCCGCGCCGAGGTGAAGTTCGAGGGCGA
CACCCTGGTGAACCGCATCGAGCTGAAGGGCATCGACTTCAAGGAGGACGGCAACATCCTGGGGCACAAG
CTGGAGTACAACTACAACAGCCACAACGTCTATATCATGGCCGACAAGCAGAAGAACGGCATCAAGGTGA
ACTTCAAGATCCGCCACAACATCGAGGACGGCAGCGTGCAGCTCGCCGACCACTACCAGCAGAACACCCC
CATCGGCGACGGCCCCGTGCTGCTGCCCGACAACCACTACCTGAGCACCCAGTCCGCCCTGAGCAAAGAC
CCCAACGAGAAGCGCGATCACATGGTCCTGCTGGAGTTCGTGACCGCCGCCGGGATCACTCTCGGCATGG
ACGAGCTGTACAAGGAATTCTAAACTAGTAGACCACCTCCCCTGCGAGCTAAGCTGGACAGCCAATGACG
GGTAAGAGAGTGACATTTTTCACTAACCTAAGACAGGAGGGCCGTCAGAGCTACTGCCTAATCCAAAGAC
GGGTAAAAGTGATAAAAATGTATCACTCCAACCTAAGACAGGCGCAGCTTCCGAGGGATTTGAGATCCAG
ACATGATAAGATACATTGATGAGTTTGGACAAACCAAAACTAGAATGCAGTGAAAAAAATGCCTTATTTG
TGAAATTTGTGATGCTATTGCCTTATTTGTAACCATTATAAGCTGCAATAAACAAGTTCTAGTCAATAAT
CAATGTCGAGACCCATAGAGCCCACCGCATCCCCAGCATGCCTGCTATTGTCTTCCCAATCCTCCCCCTT
GCTGTCCTGCCCCACCCCACCCCCCAGAATAGAATGACACCTACTCAGACAATGCGATGCAATTTCCTCA
TTTTATTAGGAAAGGACAGTGGGAGTGGCACCTTCCAGGGTCAAGGAAGGCACGGGGGAGGGGCAAACAA
CAGATGGCTGGCAACTAGAAGGCACAGTCGAGGCTGATCAGCGGGTTTAAACGGGCCCTCTAGATCAGGC
ACCGGGCTTGCGGGTCATGCACCAGGTGCGCGGTCCTTCGGGCACCTCGACGTCGGCGGTGACGGTGAAG
CCGAGCCGCTCGTAGAAGGGGAGGTTGCGGGGCGCGGAGGTCTCCAGGAAGGCGGGCACCCCGGCGCGCT
CGGCCGCCTCCACTCCGGGGAGCACGACGGCGCTGCCCAGACCCTTGCCCTGGTGGTCGGGCGAGACGCC
GACGGTGGCCAGGAACCACGCGGGCTCCTTGGGCCGGTGCGGCGCCAGGAGGCCTTCCATCTGTTGCTGC
GCGGCCAGCCGGGAACCGCTCAACTCGGCCATGCGCGGGCCGATCTCGGCGAACACCGCCCCCGCTTCGA
CGCTCTCCGGCGTGGTCCAGACCGCCACCGCGGCGCCGTCGTCCGCGACCCACACCTTGCCGATGTCGAG
CCCGACGCGCGTGAGGAAGAGTTCTTGCAGCTCGGTGACCCGCTCGATGTGGCGGTCCGGATCGACGGTG
TGGCGCGTGGCGGGGTAGTCGGCGAACGCGGCGGCGAGGGTGCGTACGGCCCTGGGGACGTCGTCGCGGG
TGGCGAGGCGCACCGTGGGCTTGTACTCGGTCATCTCGAGCCTAGGGCCGGGATTCTCCTCCACGTCACC
GCATGTTAGAAGACTTCCTCTGCCCTCTCCGCTGCCAGATCTCTCGAGGCCCTGTGGGAGGAAGAGAAGA
GGTCAGAAGCTTGCCCCACTGTGGGGTGGAGGGGACAGATAAAAGTACCCAGAACCAGAGCCACATTAAC
CGGCCCTGGGAATATAAGGTGGTCCCAGCTCGGGGACACAGGATCCCTGGAGGCAGCAAACATGCTGTCC
TGAAGTGGACATAGGGGCCCGGGTTGGAGGAAGAAGACTAGCTGAGCTCTCGGACCCCTGGAAGATGCCA
TGACAGGGGGCTGGAAGAGCTAGCACAGACTAGAGAGGTAAGGGGGGTAGGGGAGCTGCCCAAATGAAAG
GAGTGAGAGGTGACCCGAATCCACAGGAGAACGGGGTGTCCAGGCAAAGAAAGCAAGAGGATGGAGAGGT
GGCTAAAGCCAGGGAGACGGGGTACTTTGGGGTTGTCCAGAAAAACGGTGATGATGCAGGCCTACAAGAA
GGGGAGGCGGGACGCAAGGGAGACATCCGTCGGAGAAGGCCATCCTAAGAAACGAGAGATGGCACAGGCC
CCAGAAGGAGAAGGAAAAGGGAACCCAGCGAGTGAAGACGGCATGGGGTTGGGTGAGGGAGGAGAGATGC
CCGGAGAGGACCCAGACACGGGGAGGATCCGCTCAGAGGACATCACGTGGTGCAGCGCCGAGAAGGAAGT
GCTCCGGAAAGAGCATCCTTGGGCAGCAACACAGCAGAGAGCAAGGGGAAGAGGGAGTGGAGGAAGACGG
AACCTGAAGGAGGCGGCAGGGAAGGATCTGGGCCAGCCGTAGAGGTGACCCAGGCCACAAGCTGCAGACA
GAAAGCGGCACAGGCCCAGGGGAGAGAATGCTGGTCAGAGAAAGCAAAGGGCGAATTCGTTTAAACCTGC
AGGACTAGCTAGTCCCTTTAGTGAGGGTTAATTCTGAGCTTGGCGTAATCATGGTCATAGCTGTTTCCTG
TGTGAAATTGTTATCCGCTCACAATTCCACACAACATACGAGCCGGAAGCATAAAGTGTAAAGCCTGGGG
TGCCTAATGAGTGAGCTAACTCACATTAATTGCGTTGCGCTCACTGCCCGCTTTCCAGTCGGGAAACCTG
TCGTGCCAGCTGCATTAATGAATCGGCCAACGCGCGGGGAGAGGCGGTTTGCGTATTGGGCGCTCTTCCG
CTTCCTCGCTCACTGACTCGCTGCGCTCGGTCGTTCGGCTGCGGCGAGCGGTATCAGCTCACTCAAAGGC
GGTAATACGGTTATCCACAGAATCAGGGGATAACGCAGGAAAGAACATGTGAGCAAAAGGCCAGCAAAAG
GCCAGGAACCGTAAAAAGGCCGCGTTGCTGGCGTTTTTCCATAGGCTCCGCCCCCCTGACGAGCATCACA
AAAATCGACGCTCAAGTCAGAGGTGGCGAAACCCGACAGGACTATAAAGATACCAGGCGTTTCCCCCTGG
AAGCTCCCTCGTGCGCTCTCCTGTTCCGACCCTGCCGCTTACCGGATACCTGTCCGCCTTTCTCCCTTCG
GGAAGCGTGGCGCTTTCTCATAGCTCACGCTGTAGGTATCTCAGTTCGGTGTAGGTCGTTCGCTCCAAGC
TGGGCTGTGTGCACGAACCCCCCGTTCAGCCCGACCGCTGCGCCTTATCCGGTAACTATCGTCTTGAGTC
CAACCCGGTAAGACACGACTTATCGCCACTGGCAGCAGCCACTGGTAACAGGATTAGCAGAGCGAGGTAT
GTAGGCGGTGCTACAGAGTTCTTGAAGTGGTGGCCTAACTACGGCTACACTAGAAGAACAGTATTTGGTA
TCTGCGCTCTGCTGAAGCCAGTTACCTTCGGAAAAAGAGTTGGTAGCTCTTGATCCGGCAAACAAACCAC
CGCTGGTAGCGGTGGTTTTTTTGTTTGCAAGCAGCAGATTACGCGCAGAAAAAAAGGATCTCAAGAAGAT
CCTTTGATCTTTTCTACGGGGTCTGACGCTCAGTGGAACGAAAACTCACGTTAAGGGATTTTGGTCATGA
GACAATAACCCTGATAAATGCTTCAATAATATTGAAAAAGGAAGAGTATGAGTATTCAACATTTCCGTGT
CGCCCTTATTCCCTTTTTTGCGGCATTTTGCCTTCCTGTTTTTGCTCACCCAGAAACGCTGGTGAAAGTA
AAAGATGCTGAAGATCAGTTGGGTGCACGAGTGGGTTACATCGAACTGGATCTCAACAGCGGTAAGATCC
TTGAGAGTTTTCGCCCCGAAGAACGTTTTCCAATGATGAGCACTTTTAAAGTTCTGCTATGTGGCGCGGT
ATTATCCCGTATTGACGCCGGGCAAGAGCAACTCGGTCGCCGCATACACTATTCTCAGAATGACTTGGTT
GAGTATTCACCAGTCACAGAAAAGCATCTTACGGATGGCATGACAGTAAGAGAATTATGCAGTGCTGCCA
TAACCATGAGTGATAACACTGCGGCCAACTTACTTCTGACAACGATCGGAGGACCGAAGGAGCTAACCGC
TTTTTTGCACAACATGGGGGATCATGTAACTCGCCTTGATCGTTGGGAACCGGAGCTGAATGAAGCCATA
CCAAACGACGAGCGTGACACCACGATGCCTGTAGCAATGGCAACAACGTTGCGCAAACTATTAACTGGCG
AACTACTTACTCTAGCTTCCCGGCAACAATTAATAGACTGGATGGAGGCGGATAAAGTTGCAGGACCACT
TCTGCGCTCGGCCCTTCCGGCTGGCTGGTTTATTGCTGATAAATCTGGAGCCGGTGAGCGTGGGTCTCGC
GGTATCATTGCAGCACTGGGGCCAGATGGTAAGCCCTCCCGTATCGTAGTTATCTACACGACGGGGAGTC
AGGCAACTATGGATGAACGAAATAGACAGATCGCTGAGATAGGTGCCTCACTGATTAAGCATTGGTAACT
GTCAGACCAAGTTTACTCATATATACTTTAGATTGATTTAAAACTTCATTTTTAATTTAAAAGGATCTAG
GTGAAGATCCTTTTTGATAATCTCATGAGCGGATACATATTTGAATGTATTTAGAAAAATAAACAAATAG
GGGTTCCGCGCACATTTCCCCGAAAAGTGCCACCTGATGCGGTGTGAAATACCGCACAGATGCGTAAGGA
GAAAATACCGCATCAGGAAATTGTAAGCGTTAATAATTCAGAAGAACTCGTCAAGAAGGCGATAGAAGGC
GATGCGCTGCGAATCGGGAGCGGCGATACCGTAAAGCACGAGGAAGCGGTCAGCCCATTCGCCGCCAAGC
TCTTCAGCAATATCACGGGTAGCCAACGCTATGTCCTGATAGCGGTCCGCCACACCCAGCCGGCCACAGT
CGATGAATCCAGAAAAGCGGCCATTTTCCACCATGATATTCGGCAAGCAGGCATCGCCATGCATGGGTCA
CGACGAGATCCTCGCCGTCGGGCATGCTCGCCTTGAGCCTGGCGAACAGTTCGGCTGGCGCGAGCCCCTG
ATGCTCTTCGTCCAGATCATCCTGATCGACAAGACCGGCTTCCATCCGAGTACGTGCTCGCTCGATGCGA
TGTTTCGCTTGGTGGTCGAATGGGCAGGTAGCCGGATCAAGCGTATGCAGCCGCCGCATTGCATCAGCCA
TGATGGATACTTTCTCGGCAGGAGCAAGGTGAGATGACAGGAGATCCTGCCCCGGCACTTCGCCCAATAG
CAGCCAGTCCCTTCCCGCTTCAGTGACAACGTCGAGCACAGCTGCGCAAGGAACGCCCGTCGTGGCCAGC
CACGATAGCCGCGCTGCCTCGTCTTGCAGTTCATTCAGGGCACCGGACAGGTCGGTCTTGACAAAAAGAA
CCGGGCGCCCCTGCGCTGACAGCCGGAACACGGCGGCATCAGAGCAGCCGATTGTCTGTTGTGCCCAGTC
ATAGCCGAATAGCCTCTCCACCCAAGCGGCCGGAGAACCTGCGTGCAATCCATCTTGTTCAATCATGCGA
AACGATCCTCATCCTGTCTCTTGATCAGAGCTTGATCCCCTGCGCCATCAGATCCTTGGCGGCAAGAAAG
CCATCCAGTTTACTTTGCAGGGCTTCCCAACCTTACCAGAGGGCGCCCCAGCTGGCAATTCCGGTTCGCT
TGCTGTCCATAAAACCGCCCAGTCTAGCTATCGCCATGTAAGCCCACTGCAAGCTACCTGCTTTCTCTTT
GCGCTTGCGTTTTCCCTTGTCCAGATAGCCCAGTAGCTGACATTCATCCGGGGTCAGCACCGTTTCTGCG
GACTGGCTTTCTACGTGAAAAGGATCTAGGTGAAGATCCTTTTTGATAATCTCATGCCTGACATTTATAT
TCCCCAGAACATCAGGTTAATGGCGTTTTTGATGTCATTTTCGCGGTGGCTGAGATCAGCCACTTCTTCC
CCGATAACGGAGACCGGCACACTGGCCATATCGGTGGTCATCATGCGCCAGCTTTCATCCCCGATATGCA
CCACCGGGTAAAGTTCACGGGAGACTTTATCTGACAGCAGACGTGCACTGGCCAGGGGGATCACCATCCG
TCGCCCCGGCGTGTCAATAATATCACTCTGTACATCCACAAACAGACGATAACGGCTCTCTCTTTTATAG
GTGTAAACCTTAAACTGCCGTACGTATAGGCTGCGCAACTGTTGGGAAGGGCGATCGGTGCGGGCCTCTT
CGCTATTACGCCAGCTGGCGAAAGGGGGATGTGCTGCAAGGCGATTAAGTTGGGTAACGCCAGGGTTTTC
CCAGTCACGACGTT
Features (pLannotate 1.2.2; 33 found; start..end, strand, type, name):
     24..42      +  promoter       T7 promoter: promoter for bacteriophage T7 RNA polymerase
     77..913     -  misc_feature   HA-R: right homology arm from the adeno-associated virus integration site (AAVS1) within intron 1 of the human PPP1R12C gene
    935..974     +  CDS            lacI (fragment): lac repressor; lacI; The lac repressor binds to the lac operator to inhibit transcription in E. coli. This inhibition can be relieved by adding lactose or isopropyl-β-D-thiogalactopyranoside (IPTG).
    987..1008    +  protein_bind   CAP binding site: CAP binding activates transcription in the presence of cAMP. E. coli catabolite activator protein
   1023..1053    +  promoter       lac promoter: promoter for the E. coli lac operon
   1061..1077    +  protein_bind   lac operator: The lac repressor binds to the lac operator to inhibit transcription in E. coli. This inhibition can be relieved by adding lactose or isopropyl-β-D-thiogalactopyranoside (IPTG). lac repressor encoded by lacI
   1462..1517    -  polyA_signal   β-globin poly(A) signal: rabbit β-globin polyadenylation signal (Gil and Proudfoot, 1987)
   1588..1668    -  CDS            HBB (fragment): HBB_PONPY - Experimental evidence at transcript level: Swiss-Prot protein existence level 2. Involved in oxygen transport from the lung to the various peripheral tissues. From Pongo pygmaeus (Bornean orangutan).
   1692..2168    -  polyA_signal   hGH poly(A) signal: human growth hormone polyadenylation signal
   2212..2958    -  CDS            Tet-On® 3G: modified rtTA protein that binds tightly to promoters containing the tet operator in the presence of doxycycline
   3011..3222    -  promoter       EF-1α core promoter: core promoter for human elongation factor EF-1α
   3264..3631    +  promoter       TRE3GS promoter: 3rd-generation Tet-responsive promoter that can be activated by binding of Tet-On® 3G, modified to eliminate binding sites for endogenous mammalian transcription factors
   3638..4354    +  CDS            EGFP: EGFP is a basic (constitutively fluorescent) green fluorescent protein published in 1996, derived from Aequorea victoria. It is reported to be a rapidly-maturing weak dimer with moderate acid sensitivity.
   4544..4678    -  polyA_signal   SV40 poly(A) signal: SV40 polyadenylation signal
   4679..4697    -  enhancer       CMV enhancer (fragment): human cytomegalovirus immediate early enhancer
   4703..4927    -  polyA_signal   bGH poly(A) signal: bovine growth hormone polyadenylation signal
   4965..5564    -  CDS            PuroR: puromycin N-acetyltransferase; pac from Streptomyces alboniger; confers resistance to puromycin
   5651..5676    -  misc_feature   SA: splice acceptor site
   5683..6486    -  misc_feature   HA-L: left homology arm from the adeno-associated virus integration site (AAVS1) within intron 1 of the human PPP1R12C gene
   6525..6543    -  promoter       T3 promoter: promoter for bacteriophage T3 RNA polymerase
   6588..6604    -  protein_bind   lac operator: The lac repressor binds to the lac operator to inhibit transcription in E. coli. This inhibition can be relieved by adding lactose or isopropyl-β-D-thiogalactopyranoside (IPTG). lac repressor encoded by lacI
   6612..6642    -  promoter       lac promoter: promoter for the E. coli lac operon
   6657..6678    -  protein_bind   CAP binding site: CAP binding activates transcription in the presence of cAMP. E. coli catabolite activator protein
   6691..6783    -  CDS            lacI (fragment): lac repressor; lacI; The lac repressor binds to the lac operator to inhibit transcription in E. coli. This inhibition can be relieved by adding lactose or isopropyl-β-D-thiogalactopyranoside (IPTG).
   6966..7554    -  rep_origin     ori: high-copy-number ColE1/pMB1/pBR322/pUC origin of replication
   7625..7677    +  promoter       AmpR promoter (fragment): bla
   7678..8538    +  CDS            AmpR: β-lactamase; bla; confers resistance to ampicillin, carbenicillin, and related antibiotics
   8631..8690    -  promoter       AmpR promoter (fragment): bla
   8717..8767    +  misc_feature   bom (fragment): basis of mobility region from pBR322
   8788..9586    -  CDS            NeoR/KanR (fragment): aminoglycoside phosphotransferase from Tn5; aph(3')-II (or nptII); confers resistance to neomycin, kanamycin, and G418 (Geneticin®)
   9618..9887    -  CDS            tnpA (fragment): TN5P_ECOLX - Also known as tnp. Experimental evidence at protein level: Swiss-Prot protein existence level 1. Mediates transposition of transposon Tn5 by a 'cut and paste' mechanism. First, the monomeric transposase binds the 19 bp inverted DNA repeats flanking the transposon. Then, dimerization of the DNA- bound transposase creates a synaptic DNA complex. After nicking of the first DNA strand, excision of the transposon proceeds through a series of intermediates. The transposase then mediates the insertion of the transposon at a new site by strand transfer. The activity of the wild- type tran
   9935..10238   -  CDS            ccdB (fragment): CcdB, a bacterial toxin that poisons DNA gyrase; ccdB; Plasmids containing the ccdB gene cannot be propagated in standard E. coli strains.
  10248..21      -  CDS            lacZα (fragment) (across the origin): LacZα fragment of β-galactosidase; lacZ fragment
