[The description below was written by a language model from this plasmid's Addgene catalogue record and pLannotate feature annotations shown in this document.]
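Description:
AAVS1-PuroR Xlone eGFP is a 10.4 kb donor plasmid for nuclease-assisted (CRISPR or TALEN) knock-in of an all-in-one doxycycline-inducible eGFP cassette at the human AAVS1 safe-harbour locus, which lies in intron 1 of PPP1R12C. It is propagated in E. coli from a high-copy ColE1/pUC-type origin under ampicillin selection. The backbone also carries apparent cloning remnants annotated only as fragments (NeoR/KanR, Tn5 transposase, ccdB, lacZα, lac regulatory elements), along with T7 and T3 promoters flanking the targeting region.

The payload lies between the left and right AAVS1 homology arms, each about 800 bp. Next to the left arm is a splice acceptor followed by a promoterless puromycin N-acetyltransferase gene with a bGH polyadenylation signal. This is a gene-trap arrangement in which puromycin resistance is expected to depend on splicing into the endogenous PPP1R12C transcript, which favours recovery of correctly targeted clones. The inducible module consists of a TRE3GS promoter driving the 717 bp eGFP coding sequence, cloned between retained KpnI and SpeI sites and followed by an SV40 poly(A) signal. In the opposite orientation, an EF-1α core promoter constitutively expresses the Tet-On 3G transactivator, terminated by hGH and rabbit β-globin polyadenylation sequences. When doxycycline is added, Tet-On 3G binds TRE3GS and switches on eGFP.

The depositor notes that the plasmid is identical to its parent construct except that it lacks the WPRE. It serves as a fluorescent reporter or control for inducible transgene expression from a defined genomic site, and the associated publication applies this kind of timed expression in human pluripotent stem cells.
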