Addgene plasmid #179837: AAVS1-PuroR Xlone eGFP
Purpose: Doxycycline-inducible expression of eGFP
Depositing lab: Xiaoping Bao. Depositing organization: Purdue University. Publication: Temporal Expression of Transcription Factor ID2 Improves Natural Killer Cell Differentiation from Human Pluripotent Stem Cells. Jung J, Chang Y, Jin G, Lian X, Bao X. ACS Synth Biol. 2022 May 24. doi: 10.1021/acssynbio.2c00017. PubMed 35608547.
Backbone
  Vector backbone: Addgene #136936
  Backbone size w/o insert (bp): 9657
  Total vector size (bp): 10374
  Vector type: Mammalian Expression, CRISPR, TALEN, Synthetic Biology ; Donor plasmid
  Selectable markers: Puromycin
Growth in bacteria
  Bacterial resistance: Ampicillin, 100 μg/mL
  Growth temperature: 37°C
  Growth strain: NEB Stable
  Copy number: High Copy
Gene/Insert
  Gene/Insert name: eGFP
  Species: Synthetic
  Insert size (bp): 717
  Promoter: TRE3GS
  Cloning method: Restriction Enzyme; 5′ cloning site KpnI (not destroyed); 3′ cloning site SpeI (not destroyed)
  Sequencing primers: 5′ gcgcctataaaagagtgctga; 3′ cgcctgtcttaggttggagt
Terms and licenses: Academic/Nonprofit Terms; Industry Terms: Not Available to Industry
Depositor comments: Please note that this plasmid is identical to Addgene plasmid # 136936 except it does not contain the WPRE sequence.
How to cite: AAVS1-PuroR Xlone eGFP was a gift from Xiaoping Bao (Addgene plasmid # 179837 ; http://n2t.net/addgene:179837 ; RRID:Addgene_179837)
